Addgene plasmid #219312: SFFV-MLX-Brd 388
Purpose: Transcription factor MLX with a specific barcode assigned.
Depositing lab: Filipe Pereira. Depositing organization: Center for Neuroscience and Cell Biology, University of Coimbra. Publication: A combinatorial transcription factor screening platform for immune cell reprogramming. Kurochkin I, Altman AR, Caiado I, Pertiga-Cabral D, Halitzki E, Minaeva M, Zimmermannova O, Henriques-Oliveira L, Klein D, Nair M, Oliveira D, Cajal LR, Knittel R, Feick C, Ringner M, Martin M, Cirovic B, Pires CF, Rosa FF, Sitnicka E, Theis FJ, Pereira CF. Cell Syst. 2026 Jan 21;17(1):101457. doi: 10.1016/j.cels.2025.101457. Epub 2026 Jan 14. PubMed 41539305.
Backbone
  Vector backbone: SFFV-MCS
  Backbone size w/o insert (bp): 6638
  Vector type: Lentiviral
Growth in bacteria
  Bacterial resistance: Ampicillin, 100 μg/mL
  Growth temperature: 37°C
  Growth strain: NEB Stable
  Copy number: High Copy
Gene/Insert
  Gene/Insert name: MLX
  Species: H. sapiens (human)
  Insert size (bp): 654
  Entrez Gene: MLX (a.k.a. MAD7, MXD7, TCFL4, TF4, bHLHd13)
  Promoter: The spleen focus-forming virus (SFFV) promoter
  Cloning method: Restriction Enzyme; 5′ cloning site Bsp119I (not destroyed); 3′ cloning site BstHI (not destroyed)
Terms and licenses: Academic/Nonprofit Terms; Industry Terms: Not Available to Industry
Depositor comments: Barcode sequence cloned into XbaI restriction site. Design of plasmid is as follows: SFFV-[TF sequence]-WPRE-[Barcode sequence].
How to cite: SFFV-MLX-Brd 388 was a gift from Filipe Pereira (Addgene plasmid # 219312 ; http://n2t.net/addgene:219312 ; RRID:Addgene_219312)
