[The description below was written by a language model from this plasmid's Addgene catalogue record and pLannotate feature annotations shown in this document.]
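Description:
SFFV-MLX-Brd 388 is a lentiviral expression plasmid that carries the human transcription factor MLX (a basic helix-loop-helix family member, also known as TCFL4 or bHLHd13) together with a construct-specific DNA barcode. It is built on the SFFV-MCS backbone and is propagated in E. coli as a high-copy plasmid through a ColE1/pUC-type origin, with ampicillin selection from the β-lactamase gene. An f1 origin and remnants of a pBluescript-style lac/lacZα region with T3 and T7 promoters are also present. No mammalian selection marker or fluorescent reporter appears in the record.

The transfer cassette has a third-generation, self-inactivating layout. An RSV promoter is fused to a truncated HIV-1 5' LTR and drives genomic RNA production in packaging cells. It is followed by the Ψ packaging signal with a partial gag sequence, the Rev response element for Rev-dependent nuclear export, and the cPPT/CTS. Downstream, the spleen focus-forming virus promoter drives the 654 bp MLX coding sequence, which was inserted by restriction cloning into the multiple cloning site. The automated annotation labels this region as an MLXIP fragment, most likely a homology-based match to a related protein rather than a different insert. A WPRE follows the insert to enhance transcript stability and expression. According to the depositor, the barcode sits after the WPRE at an XbaI site, ahead of the ΔU3 3' LTR and an SV40 polyadenylation signal, although the barcode itself is not annotated in the feature table.

This placement puts the barcode in the 3' region of the SFFV-driven transcript. The plasmid belongs to a barcoded transcription factor collection made for combinatorial screening in immune cell reprogramming.
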