Features (pLannotate 1.2.2; 29 found; start..end, strand, type, name):
     94..112     -  promoter       T7 promoter: promoter for bacteriophage T7 RNA polymerase
    120..275     +  CDS            lacZα (fragment): LacZα fragment of β-galactosidase; lacZ fragment
    280..708     +  rep_origin     f1 ori (sequence partly withheld): f1 bacteriophage origin of replication; arrow indicates direction of (+) strand synthesis
    761..865     +  promoter       AmpR promoter: bla
    866..1726    +  CDS            AmpR: β-lactamase; bla; confers resistance to ampicillin, carbenicillin, and related antibiotics
   1897..2485    +  rep_origin     ori: high-copy-number ColE1/pMB1/pBR322/pUC origin of replication
   2668..2760    +  CDS            lacI (fragment): lac repressor; lacI; The lac repressor binds to the lac operator to inhibit transcription in E. coli. This inhibition can be relieved by adding lactose or isopropyl-β-D-thiogalactopyranoside (IPTG).
   2773..2794    +  protein_bind   CAP binding site: CAP binding activates transcription in the presence of cAMP. E. coli catabolite activator protein
   2809..2839    +  promoter       lac promoter: promoter for the E. coli lac operon
   2847..2863    +  protein_bind   lac operator: The lac repressor binds to the lac operator to inhibit transcription in E. coli. This inhibition can be relieved by adding lactose or isopropyl-β-D-thiogalactopyranoside (IPTG). lac repressor encoded by lacI
   2908..2926    +  promoter       T3 promoter: promoter for bacteriophage T3 RNA polymerase
   2954..3180    +  promoter       RSV promoter: Rous sarcoma virus enhancer/promoter
   3181..3361    +  LTR            5' LTR (truncated): truncated 5' long terminal repeat (LTR) from HIV-1
   3408..3533    +  misc_feature   HIV-1 Ψ: packaging signal of human immunodeficiency virus type 1
   3517..3880    +  CDS            HIV-1 gag (fragment): gag protein from human immunodeficiency virus 1; gag
   4026..4259    +  misc_feature   RRE: The Rev response element (RRE) of HIV-1 allows for Rev-dependent mRNA export from the nucleus to the cytoplasm.
   4636..4736    +  CDS            Rev (fragment): human immunodeficiency virus 1 (HIV-1) Rev protein; rev; enhances nuclear export of unspliced and incompletely spliced viral mRNAs
   4755..4872    +  misc_feature   cPPT/CTS: central polypurine tract and central termination sequence of HIV-1
   4906..5307    +  promoter       SFFV promoter: spleen focus-forming virus long terminal repeat (LTR) promoter
   5317..5340    +  misc_feature   MCS (fragment): pBluescript multiple cloning site
   5365..5886    +  CDS            MLXIP (fragment): MLXIP_HUMAN - Also known as BHLHE36, KIAA0867, MIR From Homo sapiens (Human).
   6026..6051    +  misc_feature   MCS (fragment): pBluescript multiple cloning site
   6051..6110    +  CDS            S (fragment): HBSAG_WHV6 - Experimental evidence at transcript level: Swiss-Prot protein existence level 2. The middle envelope protein plays an important role in the budding of the virion. It is involved in the induction of budding in a nucleocapsid independent way. In this process the majority of envelope proteins bud to form subviral lipoprotein particles of 22 nm of diameter that do not contain a nucleocapsid (By similarity). From Woodchuck hepatitis B virus (isolate w64/pWS23) (WHV).
   6242..6645    +  misc_feature   WPRE: woodchuck hepatitis virus posttranscriptional regulatory element
   6703..6762    +  CDS            nef (fragment): NEF_HV1Z2 - Experimental evidence at protein level: Swiss-Prot protein existence level 1. Extracellular Nef protein targets CD4(+) T-lymphocytes for apoptosis by interacting with CXCR4 surface receptors. From Human immunodeficiency virus type 1 group M subtype D (isolate Z2/CDC-Z34) (HIV-1).
   6764..6997    +  LTR            3' LTR (ΔU3): self-inactivating 3' long terminal repeat (LTR) from HIV-1
   7069..7190    +  polyA_signal   SV40 poly(A) signal: SV40 polyadenylation signal
   7209..7230    +  rep_origin     SV40 ori (fragment): SV40 origin of replication
   7230..73      +  rep_origin     SV40 ori (across the origin): SV40 origin of replication
>Addgene plasmid #219312 | SFFV-MLX-Brd 388 | addgene full sequence | sequence record 449059 | Addgene NGS Result
ATTTATGCAGAGGCCGAGGCCGCCTCGGCCTCTGAGCTATTCCAGAAGTAGTGAGGAGGCTTTTTTGGAG
GCCTAGGGACGTACCCAATTCGCCCTATAGTGAGTCGTATTACGCGCGCTCACTGGCCGTCGTTTTACAA
CGTCGTGACTGGGAAAACCCTGGCGTTACCCAACTTAATCGCCTTGCAGCACATCCCCCTTTCGCCAGCT
GGCGTAATAGCGAAGAGGCCCGCACCGATCGCCCTTCCCAACAGTTGCGCAGCCTGAATGGCGAATGGG
[124 nt withheld, positions 280-403]
C
[91 nt withheld, positions 405-495]
A
[49 nt withheld, positions 497-545]
CCTTTGACGTTGGAGTCCACGTTCTTT
[37 nt withheld, positions 573-609]
ACCCTATCTCGGTCTATTCTTTTGATTTATAAGGGATTTTGCCGATTTCGGCCTATTGGTTAAAAAATGA
GCTGATTTAACAAAAATTTAACGCGAATTTTAACAAAATATTAACGCTTACAATTTAGGTGGCACTTTTC
GGGGAAATGTGCGCGGAACCCCTATTTGTTTATTTTTCTAAATACATTCAAATATGTATCCGCTCATGAG
ACAATAACCCTGATAAATGCTTCAATAATATTGAAAAAGGAAGAGTATGAGTATTCAACATTTCCGTGTC
GCCCTTATTCCCTTTTTTGCGGCATTTTGCCTTCCTGTTTTTGCTCACCCAGAAACGCTGGTGAAAGTAA
AAGATGCTGAAGATCAGTTGGGTGCACGAGTGGGTTACATCGAACTGGATCTCAACAGCGGTAAGATCCT
TGAGAGTTTTCGCCCCGAAGAACGTTTTCCAATGATGAGCACTTTTAAAGTTCTGCTATGTGGCGCGGTA
TTATCCCGTATTGACGCCGGGCAAGAGCAACTCGGTCGCCGCATACACTATTCTCAGAATGACTTGGTTG
AGTACTCACCAGTCACAGAAAAGCATCTTACGGATGGCATGACAGTAAGAGAATTATGCAGTGCTGCCAT
AACCATGAGTGATAACACTGCGGCCAACTTACTTCTGACAACGATCGGAGGACCGAAGGAGCTAACCGCT
TTTTTGCACAACATGGGGGATCATGTAACTCGCCTTGATCGTTGGGAACCGGAGCTGAATGAAGCCATAC
CAAACGACGAGCGTGACACCACGATGCCTGTAGCAATGGCAACAACGTTGCGCAAACTATTAACTGGCGA
ACTACTTACTCTAGCTTCCCGGCAACAATTAATAGACTGGATGGAGGCGGATAAAGTTGCAGGACCACTT
CTGCGCTCGGCCCTTCCGGCTGGCTGGTTTATTGCTGATAAATCTGGAGCCGGTGAGCGTGGGTCTCGCG
GTATCATTGCAGCACTGGGGCCAGATGGTAAGCCCTCCCGTATCGTAGTTATCTACACGACGGGGAGTCA
GGCAACTATGGATGAACGAAATAGACAGATCGCTGAGATAGGTGCCTCACTGATTAAGCATTGGTAACTG
TCAGACCAAGTTTACTCATATATACTTTAGATTGATTTAAAACTTCATTTTTAATTTAAAAGGATCTAGG
TGAAGATCCTTTTTGATAATCTCATGACCAAAATCCCTTAACGTGAGTTTTCGTTCCACTGAGCGTCAGA
CCCCGTAGAAAAGATCAAAGGATCTTCTTGAGATCCTTTTTTTCTGCGCGTAATCTGCTGCTTGCAAACA
AAAAAACCACCGCTACCAGCGGTGGTTTGTTTGCCGGATCAAGAGCTACCAACTCTTTTTCCGAAGGTAA
CTGGCTTCAGCAGAGCGCAGATACCAAATACTGTTCTTCTAGTGTAGCCGTAGTTAGGCCACCACTTCAA
GAACTCTGTAGCACCGCCTACATACCTCGCTCTGCTAATCCTGTTACCAGTGGCTGCTGCCAGTGGCGAT
AAGTCGTGTCTTACCGGGTTGGACTCAAGACGATAGTTACCGGATAAGGCGCAGCGGTCGGGCTGAACGG
GGGGTTCGTGCACACAGCCCAGCTTGGAGCGAACGACCTACACCGAACTGAGATACCTACAGCGTGAGCT
ATGAGAAAGCGCCACGCTTCCCGAAGGGAGAAAGGCGGACAGGTATCCGGTAAGCGGCAGGGTCGGAACA
GGAGAGCGCACGAGGGAGCTTCCAGGGGGAAACGCCTGGTATCTTTATAGTCCTGTCGGGTTTCGCCACC
TCTGACTTGAGCGTCGATTTTTGTGATGCTCGTCAGGGGGGCGGAGCCTATGGAAAAACGCCAGCAACGC
GGCCTTTTTACGGTTCCTGGCCTTTTGCTGGCCTTTTGCTCACATGTTCTTTCCTGCGTTATCCCCTGAT
TCTGTGGATAACCGTATTACCGCCTTTGAGTGAGCTGATACCGCTCGCCGCAGCCGAACGACCGAGCGCA
GCGAGTCAGTGAGCGAGGAAGCGGAAGAGCGCCCAATACGCAAACCGCCTCTCCCCGCGCGTTGGCCGAT
TCATTAATGCAGCTGGCACGACAGGTTTCCCGACTGGAAAGCGGGCAGTGAGCGCAACGCAATTAATGTG
AGTTAGCTCACTCATTAGGCACCCCAGGCTTTACACTTTATGCTTCCGGCTCGTATGTTGTGTGGAATTG
TGAGCGGATAACAATTTCACACAGGAAACAGCTATGACCATGATTACGCCAAGCGCGCAATTAACCCTCA
CTAAAGGGAACAAAAGCTGGAGCTGCAAGCTTAATGTAGTCTTATGCAATACTCTTGTAGTCTTGCAACA
TGGTAACGATGAGTTAGCAACATGCCTTACAAGGAGAGAAAAAGCACCGTGCATGCCGATTGGTGGAAGT
AAGGTGGTACGATCGTGCCTTATTAGGAAGGCAACAGACGGGTCTGACATGGATTGGACGAACCACTGAA
TTGCCGCATTGCAGAGATATTGTATTTAAGTGCCTAGCTCGATACATAAACGGGTCTCTCTGGTTAGACC
AGATCTGAGCCTGGGAGCTCTCTGGCTAACTAGGGAACCCACTGCTTAAGCCTCAATAAAGCTTGCCTTG
AGTGCTTCAAGTAGTGTGTGCCCGTCTGTTGTGTGACTCTGGTAACTAGAGATCCCTCAGACCCTTTTAG
TCAGTGTGGAAAATCTCTAGCAGTGGCGCCCGAACAGGGACTTGAAAGCGAAAGGGAAACCAGAGGAGCT
CTCTCGACGCAGGACTCGGCTTGCTGAAGCGCGCACGGCAAGAGGCGAGGGGCGGCGACTGGTGAGTACG
CCAAAAATTTTGACTAGCGGAGGCTAGAAGGAGAGAGATGGGTGCGAGAGCGTCAGTATTAAGCGGGGGA
GAATTAGATCGCGATGGGAAAAAATTCGGTTAAGGCCAGGGGGAAAGAAAAAATATAAATTAAAACATAT
AGTATGGGCAAGCAGGGAGCTAGAACGATTCGCAGTTAATCCTGGCCTGTTAGAAACATCAGAAGGCTGT
AGACAAATACTGGGACAGCTACAACCATCCCTTCAGACAGGATCAGAAGAACTTAGATCATTATATAATA
CAGTAGCAACCCTCTATTGTGTGCATCAAAGGATAGAGATAAAAGACACCAAGGAAGCTTTAGACAAGAT
AGAGGAAGAGCAAAACAAAAGTAAGACCACCGCACAGCAAGCGGCCGCTGATCTTCAGACCTGGAGGAGG
AGATATGAGGGACAATTGGAGAAGTGAATTATATAAATATAAAGTAGTAAAAATTGAACCATTAGGAGTA
GCACCCACCAAGGCAAAGAGAAGAGTGGTGCAGAGAGAAAAAAGAGCAGTGGGAATAGGAGCTTTGTTCC
TTGGGTTCTTGGGAGCAGCAGGAAGCACTATGGGCGCAGCGTCAATGACGCTGACGGTACAGGCCAGACA
ATTATTGTCTGGTATAGTGCAGCAGCAGAACAATTTGCTGAGGGCTATTGAGGCGCAACAGCATCTGTTG
CAACTCACAGTCTGGGGCATCAAGCAGCTCCAGGCAAGAATCCTGGCTGTGGAAAGATACCTAAAGGATC
AACAGCTCCTGGGGATTTGGGGTTGCTCTGGAAAACTCATTTGCACCACTGCTGTGCCTTGGAATGCTAG
TTGGAGTAATAAATCTCTGGAACAGATTTGGAATCACACGACCTGGATGGAGTGGGACAGAGAAATTAAC
AATTACACAAGCTTAATACACTCCTTAATTGAAGAATCGCAAAACCAGCAAGAAAAGAATGAACAAGAAT
TATTGGAATTAGATAAATGGGCAAGTTTGTGGAATTGGTTTAACATAACAAATTGGCTGTGGTATATAAA
ATTATTCATAATGATAGTAGGAGGCTTGGTAGGTTTAAGAATAGTTTTTGCTGTACTTTCTATAGTGAAT
AGAGTTAGGCAGGGATATTCACCATTATCGTTTCAGACCCACCTCCCAACCCCGAGGGGACCCGACAGGC
CCGAAGGAATAGAAGAAGAAGGTGGAGAGAGAGACAGAGACAGATCCATTCGATTAGTGAACGGATCTCG
ACGGTATCGGTTAACTTTTAAAAGAAAAGGGGGGATTGGGGGGTACAGTGCAGGGGAAAGAATAGTAGAC
ATAATAGCAACAGACATACAAACTAAAGAATTACAAAAACAAATTACAAAAATTCAAAATTTTATCGATC
ACGAGACTAGCCTCGAGCTGGCTGCAGTAACGCCATTTTGCAAGGCATGGAAAAATACCAAACCAAGAAT
AGAGAAGTTCAGATCAAGGGCGGGTACATGAAAATAGCTAACGTTGGGCCAAACAGGATATCTGCGGTGA
GCAGTTTCGGCCCCGGCCCGGGGCCAAGAACAGATGGTCACCGCAGTTTCGGCCCCGGCCCGAGGCCAAG
AACAGATGGTCCCCAGATATGGCCCAACCCTCAGCAGTTTCTTAAGACCCATCAGATGTTTCCAGGCTCC
CCCAAGGACCTGAAATGACCCTGCGCCTTATTTGAATTAACCAATCAGCCTGCTTCTCGCTTCTGTTCGC
GCGCTTCTGCTTCCCGAGCTCTATAAAAGAGCTCACAACCCCTCACTCGGCGCGCCAGTCCTCCGACAGA
CTGAGTCGGCCGGTCGAATCAAGCTTATCGATACCGTCGACGGATCCGCTAGCCCGCGGTTCGAAATGGA
TGGGCAGGGCTGTGAACACACCTCCCGGACTGAGGACCCGTTTATCCAGCCCACGGACTTCGGTCCCTCA
GAGCCGCCACTGAGTGTCCCGCCGCCCATCTCCCCCGTGTTACCATTAGTTCCTCCTCCTGCCACTGCCC
TGAACCCCCCGGCTCCACCCACCTTCCATCAGCCACAGAAGTTTGCTGGAGTCAACAAAGCGCCGTCTGT
CATCACCCACACGGCCTCTGCCACCCTCACCCACGATGCCCCCGCCACCACCTTTAGCCAGAGTCAGGGC
CTTGTGATCACCACCCATCACCCTGCCCCGTCAGCGGCCCCTTGTGGGCTGGCACTGTCTCCTGTCACCC
GGCCTCCCCAGCCACGGTTAACTTTTGTGCACCCCAAACCTGTATCCTTGACTGGGGGCAGGCCTAAGCA
GCCCCACAAAATAGTGCCTGCTCCCAAACCAGAGCCCGTGTCCTTGGTGTTGAAGAATGCCCGTATCGCC
CCAGGTGAGCCAGGCGGGGAGACTCAGTGCGGGGCTCCCCCCGACCCAGAGGGATGTTTTCCCATCCCAA
AGGCTTTCAAACTTGTGACCACCACCACCACCCTGGTGTGCACGTGCATGCGCACACACATACACTTAAA
TGAAACAAAAGTGTCATGAACCGGTCGGATCCCCCGGGCTGCAGGAATTCGAGCATCTTACCGCCATTTA
TTCCCATATTTGTTCTGTTTTTCTTGATTTGGGTATACATTTAAATGTTAATAAAACAAAATGGTGGGGC
AATCATTTACATTTTTAGGGATATGTAATTACTAGTTCAGGTGTATTGCCACAAGACAAACATGTTAAGA
AACTTTCCCGTTATTTACGCTCTGTTCCTGTTAATCAACCTCTGGATTACAAAATTTGTGAAAGATTGAC
TGATATTCTTAACTATGTTGCTCCTTTTACGCTGTGTGGATATGCTGCTTTAATGCCTCTGTATCATGCT
ATTGCTTCCCGTACGGCTTTCGTTTTCTCCTCCTTGTATAAATCCTGGTTGCTGTCTCTTTATGAGGAGT
TGTGGCCCGTTGTCCGTCAACGTGGCGTGGTGTGCTCTGTGTTTGCTGACGCAACCCCCACTGGCTGGGG
CATTGCCACCACCTGTCAACTCCTTTCTGGGACTTTCGCTTTCCCCCTCCCGATCGCCACGGCAGAACTC
ATCGCCGCCTGCCTTGCCCGCTGCTGGACAGGGGCTAGGTTGCTGGGCACTGATAATTCCGTGGTGTTGT
CGGGGAAGCTGACGTCCTTTGCAATTCGATATCAAGCTGTACCTTCTAGATGTACAATTGATTCAGCGCT
TCTAGACCAATGACTTACAAGGCAGCTGTAGATCTTAGCCACTTTTTAAAAGAAAAGGGGGGACTGGAAG
GGCTAATTCACTCCCAACGAAGACAAGATCTGCTTTTTGCTTGTACTGGGTCTCTCTGGTTAGACCAGAT
CTGAGCCTGGGAGCTCTCTGGCTAACTAGGGAACCCACTGCTTAAGCCTCAATAAAGCTTGCCTTGAGTG
CTTCAAGTAGTGTGTGCCCGTCTGTTGTGTGACTCTGGTAACTAGAGATCCCTCAGACCCTTTTAGTCAG
TGTGGAAAATCTCTAGCAGTAGTAGTTCATGTCATCTTATTATTCAGTATTTATAACTTGCAAAGAAATG
AATATCAGAGAGTGAGAGGAACTTGTTTATTGCAGCTTATAATGGTTACAAATAAAGCAATAGCATCACA
AATTTCACAAATAAAGCATTTTTTTCACTGCATTCTAGTTGTGGTTTGTCCAAACTCATCAATGTATCTT
ATCATGTCTGGCTCTAGCTATCCCGCCCCTAACTCCGCCCATCCCGCCCCTAACTCCGCCCAGTTCCGCC
CATTCTCCGCCCCATGGCTGACTAATTTTTTTT
