>Addgene plasmid #219312 | SFFV-MLX-Brd 388 | depositor partial sequence | sequence record 428416 | TF ORF
ATGGATGGGCAGGGCTGTGAACACACCTCCCGGACTGAGGACCCGTTTATCCAGCCCACGGACTTCGGTC
CCTCAGAGCCGCCACTGAGTGTCCCGCCGCCCATCTCCCCCGTGTTACCATTAGTTCCTCCTCCTGCCAC
TGCCCTGAACCCCCCGGCTCCACCCACCTTCCATCAGCCACAGAAGTTTGCTGGAGTCAACAAAGCGCCG
TCTGTCATCACCCACACGGCCTCTGCCACCCTCACCCACGATGCCCCCGCCACCACCTTTAGCCAGAGTC
AGGGCCTTGTGATCACCACCCATCACCCTGCCCCGTCAGCGGCCCCTTGTGGGCTGGCACTGTCTCCTGT
CACCCGGCCTCCCCAGCCACGGTTAACTTTTGTGCACCCCAAACCTGTATCCTTGACTGGGGGCAGGCCT
AAGCAGCCCCACAAAATAGTGCCTGCTCCCAAACCAGAGCCCGTGTCCTTGGTGTTGAAGAATGCCCGTA
TCGCCCCAGGTGAGCCAGGCGGGGAGACTCAGTGCGGGGCTCCCCCCGACCCAGAGGGATGTTTTCCCAT
CCCAAAGGCTTTCAAACTTGTGACCACCACCACCACCCTGGTGTGCACGTGCATGCGCACACACATACAC
TTAAATGAAACAAAAGTGTCATGA
