>Addgene plasmid #219312 | SFFV-MLX-Brd 388 | depositor partial sequence | sequence record 428417 | Barcode sequence
TGTACAATTGATTCAGCGCT
